Addgene plasmid #91618: pPN004
Purpose: Express sgRNA targeting human FXR1
Depositing lab: Lindy Barrett. Depositing organization: Broad Institute. Publication: A Scaled Framework for CRISPR Editing of Human Pluripotent Stem Cells to Study Psychiatric Disease. Hazelbaker DZ, Beccard A, Bara AM, Dabkowski N, Messana A, Mazzucato P, Lam D, Manning D, Eggan K, Barrett LE. Stem Cell Reports. 2017 Oct 10;9(4):1315-1327. doi: 10.1016/j.stemcr.2017.09.006. PubMed 29020615.
Backbone
  Vector backbone: pUC19-U6 promoter
  Vector type: CRISPR
Growth in bacteria
  Bacterial resistance: Ampicillin, 100 μg/mL
  Growth temperature: 37°C
  Growth strain: DH5alpha
  Copy number: High Copy
Gene/Insert
  Gene/Insert name: FXR1 (alt name: NM_005087.3)
  gRNA/shRNA sequence: AACATTCAGAATCTACGGAG
  Species: H. sapiens (human)
  Insert size (bp): 21
  Entrez Gene: FXR1 (a.k.a. CMYP9A, CMYP9B, FXR1P, MYOPMIL, MYORIBF)
  Promoter: U6
  Cloning method: Restriction Enzyme; 5′ cloning site BbsI (destroyed during cloning); 3′ cloning site BbsI (destroyed during cloning)
  Sequencing primers: 5′ M13F (-21)
Terms and licenses: Academic/Nonprofit Terms; Industry Terms: Not Available to Industry
How to cite: pPN004 was a gift from Lindy Barrett (Addgene plasmid # 91618 ; http://n2t.net/addgene:91618 ; RRID:Addgene_91618)
