[The description below was written by a language model from this plasmid's Addgene catalogue record and pLannotate feature annotations shown in this document.]
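Description:
pPN004 is a small (about 3.0 kb) CRISPR guide RNA expression plasmid built on a pUC19 backbone into which a human U6 promoter cassette has been placed. It is propagated in E. coli through the high-copy ColE1/pUC origin of replication and selected with ampicillin via the β-lactamase (AmpR) gene and its native promoter. The remaining annotated elements, namely the lac promoter, lac operator and CAP binding site, along with fragments of lacZα, lacI, rop, bom and the pUC multiple cloning site, are remnants of the pUC19 parent and play no role in guide expression. The plasmid carries no mammalian selection marker, reporter or Cas9 coding sequence.

The payload is a single guide RNA directed against human FXR1, a fragile X-related gene. A short spacer of roughly 20 nucleotides was inserted between two BbsI sites, which were destroyed during cloning. This places the spacer directly downstream of the U6 promoter and upstream of the Streptococcus pyogenes Cas9 gRNA scaffold. U6 is an RNA polymerase III promoter well suited to producing short, precisely initiated transcripts, so in human cells it drives a complete sgRNA consisting of the FXR1-specific spacer fused to the scaffold. Because the nuclease is not encoded here, SpCas9 must be supplied separately, for example from a co-delivered plasmid or another source. The record links the construct to a scaled workflow for CRISPR editing of human pluripotent stem cells to study genes implicated in psychiatric disease, where it would be used to target the FXR1 locus.
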