Features (pLannotate 1.2.2; 13 found; start..end, strand, type, name):
      1..241     +  promoter       U6 promoter: RNA polymerase III promoter for human U6 snRNA
    271..346     +  misc_RNA       gRNA scaffold: guide RNA scaffold for the Streptococcus pyogenes CRISPR/Cas9 system
    395..411     -  protein_bind   lac operator: The lac repressor binds to the lac operator to inhibit transcription in E. coli. This inhibition can be relieved by adding lactose or isopropyl-β-D-thiogalactopyranoside (IPTG). lac repressor encoded by lacI
    419..449     -  promoter       lac promoter: promoter for the E. coli lac operon
    464..485     -  protein_bind   CAP binding site: CAP binding activates transcription in the presence of cAMP. E. coli catabolite activator protein
    498..590     -  CDS            lacI (fragment): lac repressor; lacI; The lac repressor binds to the lac operator to inhibit transcription in E. coli. This inhibition can be relieved by adding lactose or isopropyl-β-D-thiogalactopyranoside (IPTG).
    773..1361    -  rep_origin     ori: high-copy-number ColE1/pMB1/pBR322/pUC origin of replication
   1532..2392    -  CDS            AmpR: β-lactamase; bla; confers resistance to ampicillin, carbenicillin, and related antibiotics
   2393..2497    -  promoter       AmpR promoter: bla
   2592..2627    +  CDS            rop (fragment): Rop protein, which maintains plasmids at low copy number; rop
   2729..2828    +  misc_feature   bom (fragment): basis of mobility region from pBR322
   2834..2991    -  CDS            lacZα (fragment): LacZα fragment of β-galactosidase; lacZ fragment
   2988..3014    +  misc_feature   MCS (fragment): pUC18/19 multiple cloning site
>Addgene plasmid #91618 | pPN004 | addgene full sequence | sequence record 180335 | Addgene NGS Result
GAGGGCCTATTTCCCATGATTCCTTCATATTTGCATATACGATACAAGGCTGTTAGAGAGATAATTGGAA
TTAATTTGACTGTAAACACAAAGATATTAGTACAAAATACGTGACGTAGAAAGTAATAATTTCTTGGGTA
GTTTGCAGTTTTAAAATTATGTTTTAAAATGGACTATCATATGCTTACCGTAACTTGAAAGTATTTCGAT
TTCTTGGCTTTATATATCTTGTGGAAAGGACGAAACACCGAACATTCAGAATCTACGGAGGTTTTAGAGC
TAGAAATAGCAAGTTAAAATAAGGCTAGTCCGTTATCAACTTGAAAAAGTGGCACCGAGTCGGTGCTTTT
TTAAGCTTGGCGTAATCATGGTCATAGCTGTTTCCTGTGTGAAATTGTTATCCGCTCACAATTCCACACA
ACATACGAGCCGGAAGCATAAAGTGTAAAGCCTGGGGTGCCTAATGAGTGAGCTAACTCACATTAATTGC
GTTGCGCTCACTGCCCGCTTTCCAGTCGGGAAACCTGTCGTGCCAGCTGCATTAATGAATCGGCCAACGC
GCGGGGAGAGGCGGTTTGCGTATTGGGCGCTCTTCCGCTTCCTCGCTCACTGACTCGCTGCGCTCGGTCG
TTCGGCTGCGGCGAGCGGTATCAGCTCACTCAAAGGCGGTAATACGGTTATCCACAGAATCAGGGGATAA
CGCAGGAAAGAACATGTGAGCAAAAGGCCAGCAAAAGGCCAGGAACCGTAAAAAGGCCGCGTTGCTGGCG
TTTTTCCATAGGCTCCGCCCCCCTGACGAGCATCACAAAAATCGACGCTCAAGTCAGAGGTGGCGAAACC
CGACAGGACTATAAAGATACCAGGCGTTTCCCCCTGGAAGCTCCCTCGTGCGCTCTCCTGTTCCGACCCT
GCCGCTTACCGGATACCTGTCCGCCTTTCTCCCTTCGGGAAGCGTGGCGCTTTCTCATAGCTCACGCTGT
AGGTATCTCAGTTCGGTGTAGGTCGTTCGCTCCAAGCTGGGCTGTGTGCACGAACCCCCCGTTCAGCCCG
ACCGCTGCGCCTTATCCGGTAACTATCGTCTTGAGTCCAACCCGGTAAGACACGACTTATCGCCACTGGC
AGCAGCCACTGGTAACAGGATTAGCAGAGCGAGGTATGTAGGCGGTGCTACAGAGTTCTTGAAGTGGTGG
CCTAACTACGGCTACACTAGAAGAACAGTATTTGGTATCTGCGCTCTGCTGAAGCCAGTTACCTTCGGAA
AAAGAGTTGGTAGCTCTTGATCCGGCAAACAAACCACCGCTGGTAGCGGTGGTTTTTTTGTTTGCAAGCA
GCAGATTACGCGCAGAAAAAAAGGATCTCAAGAAGATCCTTTGATCTTTTCTACGGGGTCTGACGCTCAG
TGGAACGAAAACTCACGTTAAGGGATTTTGGTCATGAGATTATCAAAAAGGATCTTCACCTAGATCCTTT
TAAATTAAAAATGAAGTTTTAAATCAATCTAAAGTATATATGAGTAAACTTGGTCTGACAGTTACCAATG
CTTAATCAGTGAGGCACCTATCTCAGCGATCTGTCTATTTCGTTCATCCATAGTTGCCTGACTCCCCGTC
GTGTAGATAACTACGATACGGGAGGGCTTACCATCTGGCCCCAGTGCTGCAATGATACCGCGAGACCCAC
GCTCACCGGCTCCAGATTTATCAGCAATAAACCAGCCAGCCGGAAGGGCCGAGCGCAGAAGTGGTCCTGC
AACTTTATCCGCCTCCATCCAGTCTATTAATTGTTGCCGGGAAGCTAGAGTAAGTAGTTCGCCAGTTAAT
AGTTTGCGCAACGTTGTTGCCATTGCTACAGGCATCGTGGTGTCACGCTCGTCGTTTGGTATGGCTTCAT
TCAGCTCCGGTTCCCAACGATCAAGGCGAGTTACATGATCCCCCATGTTGTGCAAAAAAGCGGTTAGCTC
CTTCGGTCCTCCGATCGTTGTCAGAAGTAAGTTGGCCGCAGTGTTATCACTCATGGTTATGGCAGCACTG
CATAATTCTCTTACTGTCATGCCATCCGTAAGATGCTTTTCTGTGACTGGTGAGTACTCAACCAAGTCAT
TCTGAGAATAGTGTATGCGGCGACCGAGTTGCTCTTGCCCGGCGTCAATACGGGATAATACCGCGCCACA
TAGCAGAACTTTAAAAGTGCTCATCATTGGAAAACGTTCTTCGGGGCGAAAACTCTCAAGGATCTTACCG
CTGTTGAGATCCAGTTCGATGTAACCCACTCGTGCACCCAACTGATCTTCAGCATCTTTTACTTTCACCA
GCGTTTCTGGGTGAGCAAAAACAGGAAGGCAAAATGCCGCAAAAAAGGGAATAAGGGCGACACGGAAATG
TTGAATACTCATACTCTTCCTTTTTCAATATTATTGAAGCATTTATCAGGGTTATTGTCTCATGAGCGGA
TACATATTTGAATGTATTTAGAAAAATAAACAAATAGGGGTTCCGCGCACATTTCCCCGAAAAGTGCCAC
CTGACGTCTAAGAAACCATTATTATCATGACATTAACCTATAAAAATAGGCGTATCACGAGGCCCTTTCG
TCTCGCGCGTTTCGGTGATGACGGTGAAAACCTCTGACACATGCAGCTCCCGGAGACGGTCACAGCTTGT
CTGTAAGCGGATGCCGGGAGCAGACAAGCCCGTCAGGGCGCGTCAGCGGGTGTTGGCGGGTGTCGGGGCT
GGCTTAACTATGCGGCATCAGAGCAGATTGTACTGAGAGTGCACCATATGCGGTGTGAAATACCGCACAG
ATGCGTAAGGAGAAAATACCGCATCAGGCGCCATTCGCCATTCAGGCTGCGCAACTGTTGGGAAGGGCGA
TCGGTGCGGGCCTCTTCGCTATTACGCCAGCTGGCGAAAGGGGGATGTGCTGCAAGGCGATTAAGTTGGG
TAACGCCAGGGTTTTCCCAGTCACGACGTTGTAAAACGACGGCCAGTGAATTCGAGCTCGGTACCCGGGG
ATCCGTTAATTAA
